>Addgene plasmid #123793 | MTK3b_012 | addgene full sequence | sequence record 249112 | Addgene NGS Result
GTGAGTTTTCGTTCCACTGAGCGTCAGACCCCGTAGAAAAGATCAAAGGATCTTCTTGAGATCCTTTTTT
TCTGCGCGTAATCTGCTGCTTGCAAACAAAAAAACCACCGCTACCAGCGGTGGTTTGTTTGCCGGATCAA
GAGCTACCAACTCTTTTTCCGAAGGTAACTGGCTTCAGCAGAGCGCAGATACCAAATACTGTTCTTCTAG
TGTAGCCGTAGTTAGGCCACCACTTCAAGAACTCTGTAGCACCGCCTACATACCTCGCTCTGCTAATCCT
GTTACCAGTGGCTGCTGCCAGTGGCGATAAGTCGTGTCTTACCGGGTTGGACTCAAGACGATAGTTACCG
GATAAGGCGCAGCGGTCGGGCTGAACGGGGGGTTCGTGCACACAGCCCAGCTTGGAGCGAACGACCTACA
CCGAACTGAGATACCTACAGCGTGAGCTATGAGAAAGCGCCACGCTTCCCGAAGGGAGAAAGGCGGACAG
GTATCCGGTAAGCGGCAGGGTCGGAACAGGAGAGCGCACGAGGGAGCTTCCAGGGGGAAACGCCTGGTAT
CTTTATAGTCCTGTCGGGTTTCGCCACCTCTGACTTGAGCGTCGATTTTTGTGATGCTCGTCAGGGGGGC
GGAGCCTATGGAAAAACGCCAGCAACGCGGCCTTTTTACGGTTCCTGGCCTTTTGCTGGCCTTTTGCTCA
CATGTTCTTTCCTGCGTTATCCCCTGATTCTGTGGATAACCGTAGTCGGTCTCATTCTGGTAAAAAGCCT
GAACTCACCGCGACGTCTGTCGAGAAGTTTCTGATCGAAAAGTTCGACAGCGTGTCCGACCTGATGCAGC
TCTCGGAGGGCGAAGAATCTCGTGCTTTCAGCTTCGATGTAGGAGGGCGTGGATATGTCCTGCGGGTAAA
TAGCTGCGCCGATGGTTTCTACAAAGATCGTTATGTTTATCGGCACTTTGCATCGGCCGCGCTCCCGATT
CCGGAAGTGCTTGACATTGGGGAATTTAGCGAGAGCCTGACCTATTGCATCTCCCGCCGTGCACAGGGTG
TCACGTTGCAAGACCTGCCTGAAACCGAACTGCCCGCTGTTCTGCAACCGGTCGCGGAGGCCATGGATGC
GATCGCTGCGGCCGATCTTAGCCAGACGAGCGGGTTCGGCCCATTCGGACCGCAAGGAATCGGTCAATAC
ACTACATGGCGTGATTTCATATGCGCGATTGCTGATCCCCATGTGTATCACTGGCAAACTGTGATGGACG
ACACCGTCAGTGCGTCCGTCGCGCAGGCTCTCGATGAGCTGATGCTTTGGGCCGAGGACTGCCCCGAAGT
CCGGCACCTCGTGCACGCGGATTTCGGCTCCAACAATGTCCTGACGGACAATGGCCGCATAACAGCGGTC
ATTGACTGGAGCGAGGCGATGTTCGGGGATTCCCAATACGAGGTCGCCAACATCTTCTTCTGGAGGCCGT
GGTTGGCTTGTATGGAGCAGCAGACGCGCTACTTCGAGCGGAGGCATCCGGAGCTTGCAGGATCGCCGCG
GCTCCGGGCGTATATGCTCCGCATTGGTCTTGACCAACTCTATCAGAGCTTGGTTGACGGCAATTTCGAT
GATGCAGCTTGGGCGCAGGGTCGATGCGACGCAATCGTCCGATCCGGAGCCGGGACTGTCGGGCGTACAC
AAATCGCCCGCAGAAGCGCGGCCGTCTGGACCGATGGCTGTGTAGAAGTACTCGCCGATAGTGGAAACCG
ACGCCCCAGCACTCGTCCGAGGGCAAAGGAAGGATCCTGAGACCAGACCAATAAAAAACGCCCGGCGGCA
ACCGAGCGTTCTGAACAAATCCAGATGGAGTTCTGAGGTCATTACTGGATCTATCAACAGGAGTCCAAGC
GAGCTCGATATCAAATTACGCCCCGCCCTGCCACTCATCGCAGTACTGTTGTAATTCATTAAGCATTCTG
CCGACATGGAAGCCATCACAAACGGCATGATGAACCTGAATCGCCAGCGGCATCAGCACCTTGTCGCCTT
GCGTATAATATTTGCCCATGGTGAAAACGGGGGCGAAGAAGTTGTCCATATTGGCCACGTTTAAATCAAA
ACTGGTGAAACTCACCCAGGGATTGGCTGAAACGAAAAACATATTCTCAATAAACCCTTTAGGGAAATAG
GCCAGGTTTTCACCGTAACACGCCACATCTTGCGAATATATGTGTAGAAACTGCCGGAAATCGTCGTGGT
ATTCACTCCAGAGCGATGAAAACGTTTCAGTTTGCTCATGGAAAACGGTGTAACAAGGGTGAACACTATC
CCATATCACCAGCTCACCGTCTTTCATTGCCATACGAAATTCCGGATGAGCATTCATCAGGCGGGCAAGA
ATGTGAATAAAGGCCGGATAAAACTTGTGCTTATTTTTCTTTACGGTCTTTAAAAAGGCCGTAATATCCA
GCTGAACGGTCTGGTTATAGGTACATTGAGCAACTGACTGAAATGCCTCAAAATGTTCTTTACGATGCCA
TTGGGATATATCAACGGTGGTATATCCAGTGATTTTTTTCTCCATTTTAGCTTCCTTAGCTCCTGAAAAT
CTCGATAACTCAAAAAATACGCCCGGTAGTGATCTTATTTCATTATGGTGAAAGTTGGAACCTCTTACGT
GCCCGATCAATCATGACCAAAATCCCTTAAC
Features (pLannotate 1.2.2; 5 found; start..end, strand, type, name):
     56..644     +  rep_origin     ori: high-copy-number ColE1/pMB1/pBR322/pUC origin of replication
    762..1781    +  CDS            HygR: aminoglycoside phosphotransferase from E. coli; aph(4)-Ia; confers resistance to hygromycin
   1801..1835    -  terminator     lambda t0 terminator: minimal transcription terminator from phage lambda (Scholtissek and Grosse, 1987)
   1909..2565    -  CDS            cat: CAT_ECOLX - Experimental evidence at protein level: Swiss-Prot protein existence level 1. This enzyme is an effector of chloramphenicol resistance in bacteria. From Escherichia coli. This protein is used as a marker in many commonly used cloning vectors, such as pACYC184.
   2566..2663    -  promoter       cat promoter: promoter of the E. coli cat gene encoding chloramphenicol acetyltransferase
