[The description below was written by a language model from this plasmid's Addgene catalogue record and pLannotate feature annotations shown in this document.]
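Description:
MTK3b_012 is a small (about 2.7 kb) part-storage plasmid from the Mammalian Toolkit (MTK), a modular hierarchical cloning system for assembling genetic circuits in mammalian cells. It is built on the MTK0_027 part-entry backbone and, although catalogued as a mammalian expression vector, it is not an expression construct on its own. The annotated features show only bacterial maintenance elements plus the stored part. Propagation in E. coli relies on a high-copy ColE1/pUC-type origin of replication, and selection is by chloramphenicol, provided by the cat (chloramphenicol acetyltransferase) gene driven by its native cat promoter and followed by a minimal lambda t0 terminator.

The payload is the hph coding sequence, encoding hygromycin B phosphotransferase (aph(4)-Ia from E. coli), which confers resistance to hygromycin. It was inserted into the backbone through BsmBI sites that were destroyed during cloning. It is formatted as a Type 3b part, the category the toolkit uses for coding sequences. No mammalian promoter, polyadenylation signal or tag is annotated next to the gene, consistent with the toolkit's design, in which regulatory elements come from other part types and are joined to the coding sequence during assembly of a transcriptional unit. The record does not describe the flanking overhangs or the enzyme used to release the part. The plasmid's intended use is as a building block: combined with a promoter and terminator parts from the MTK collection, it yields a hygromycin resistance cassette for selecting mammalian cells that carry an assembled construct.
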