Addgene plasmid #123793: MTK3b_012
Purpose: Encodes hph (hygromycin B phosphotransferase) as a Type 3b part to be used in the MTK system
Depositing lab: Hana El-Samad. Depositing organization: University of California, San Francisco (UCSF). Publication: A Toolkit for Rapid Modular Construction of Biological Circuits in Mammalian Cells. Fonseca JP, Bonny AR, Kumar GR, Ng AH, Town J, Wu QC, Aslankoohi E, Chen SY, Dods G, Harrigan P, Osimiri LC, Kistler AL, El-Samad H. ACS Synth Biol. 2019 Nov 15;8(11):2593-2606. doi: 10.1021/acssynbio.9b00322. Epub 2019 Nov 5. PubMed 31686495.
Backbone
  Vector backbone: MTK0_027
  Vector type: Mammalian Expression
Growth in bacteria
  Bacterial resistance: Chloramphenicol, 25 μg/mL
  Growth temperature: 37°C
  Growth strain: DH5alpha
  Copy number: Unknown
Gene/Insert
  Gene/Insert name: Hygromycin
  Cloning method: Restriction Enzyme; 5′ cloning site BsmBI (destroyed during cloning); 3′ cloning site BsmBI (destroyed during cloning)
Terms and licenses: Academic/Nonprofit Terms; Industry Terms: Not Available to Industry
Depositor comments: Type 3b parts are used for coding sequences in the MTK. Please visit https://www.biorxiv.org/content/10.1101/506188v2 for BioRxiv preprint
How to cite: MTK3b_012 was a gift from Hana El-Samad (Addgene plasmid # 123793 ; http://n2t.net/addgene:123793 ; RRID:Addgene_123793)
